Addgene plasmid #209655: pAAV.CAGFLEX.(cyto).iATPSnFR2.S29W.A95K.HaloTag
Purpose: Expression of iATPSnFR2, high affinity
Depositing lab: Tim Brown & HHMI-JRC Tool Translation Team. Depositing organization: HHMI, Janelia Research Campus. Publication: iATPSnFR2: A high-dynamic-range fluorescent sensor for monitoring intracellular ATP. Marvin JS, Kokotos AC, Kumar M, Pulido C, Tkachuk AN, Yao JS, Brown TA, Ryan TA. Proc Natl Acad Sci U S A. 2024 May 21;121(21):e2314604121. doi: 10.1073/pnas.2314604121. Epub 2024 May 15. PubMed 38748581.
Backbone
  Vector backbone: pAAV
  Vector type: AAV
Growth in bacteria
  Bacterial resistance: Ampicillin, 100 μg/mL
  Growth temperature: 37°C
  Growth strain: NEB Stable
  Copy number: High Copy
Gene/Insert
  Gene/Insert name: iATPSnFR2.S29W.HaloTag
  Species: Synthetic
  Mutation: S29W.A95K
  Promoter: CAG
  Cloning method: Restriction Enzyme; 5′ cloning site unknown (unknown if destroyed)
Terms and licenses: Academic/Nonprofit Terms; Industry Terms: Not Available to Industry
Depositor comments: Please visit https://doi.org/10.1101/2023.08.24.554624 for bioRxiv preprint.
How to cite: pAAV.CAGFLEX.(cyto).iATPSnFR2.S29W.A95K.HaloTag was a gift from Tim Brown & HHMI-JRC Tool Translation Team (Addgene plasmid # 209655 ; http://n2t.net/addgene:209655 ; RRID:Addgene_209655) For viral preps, please replace (Addgene plasmid # 209655) in the above sentence with: (Addgene viral prep # 209655-AAV5)
