[The description below was written by a language model from this plasmid's Addgene catalogue record and pLannotate feature annotations shown in this document.]
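Description:
pAAV.CAGFLEX.(cyto).iATPSnFR2.S29W.A95K.HaloTag is an adeno-associated virus transfer plasmid for Cre-dependent expression of a genetically encoded fluorescent ATP sensor in the cytoplasm of mammalian cells. It is maintained in E. coli through a high-copy ColE1/pUC-type origin with ampicillin selection (AmpR), and it also carries an f1 origin. Two AAV2 inverted terminal repeats flank the expression cassette, so the region between them can be packaged into recombinant AAV particles. The short lacI, lacZα and SV40 large T antigen hits in the feature table are backbone remnants rather than functional genes.

The cassette is driven by the CAG promoter, annotated as a CMV enhancer, the chicken β-actin promoter and hybrid or chimeric intron fragments. A WPRE and an SV40 polyadenylation signal follow it to enhance transcript stability and processing. The coding region is iATPSnFR2, a synthetic sensor in which a circularly permuted GFP (annotated cEGFP) is inserted between fragments of the bacterial F-type ATP synthase epsilon subunit (atpC), so that ATP binding changes the fluorescence. This version carries the S29W and A95K substitutions and is catalogued as the high-affinity variant. It is fused at its C terminus to HaloTag, which the annotation tool labels as the dhaA haloalkane dehalogenase. HaloTag can be labelled with a chloroalkane dye, providing a second, ATP-independent signal.

The open reading frame lies in the opposite orientation to the promoter and is bracketed by paired loxP and lox2272 sites in a FLEX arrangement. Cre recombinase therefore inverts and locks the cassette into the sense orientation, which restricts sensor expression to Cre-expressing cells. The construct is intended for cell-type-specific monitoring of intracellular ATP.
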