Features (pLannotate 1.2.2; 23 found; start..end, strand, type, name):
      2..58      +  CDS            lacI (fragment): lac repressor; lacI; The lac repressor binds to the lac operator to inhibit transcription in E. coli. This inhibition can be relieved by adding lactose or isopropyl-β-D-thiogalactopyranoside (IPTG).
     52..185     -  repeat_region  AAV2 ITR: inverted terminal repeat of adeno-associated virus serotype 2 inverted
    256..324     +  CDS            large T antigen (fragment): large T antigen from SV40 (simian virus 40)
    347..468     +  polyA_signal   SV40 poly(A) signal: SV40 polyadenylation signal
    511..1099    -  misc_feature   WPRE: woodchuck hepatitis virus posttranscriptional regulatory element
   1133..1166    -  protein_bind   loxP: Cre-mediated recombination occurs in the 8-bp core sequence (GCATACAT). Cre recombinase
   1237..1270    -  protein_bind   lox2272: Cre-mediated recombination occurs in the 8-bp core sequence (GGATACTT). lox2272 sites are compatible with each other, but incompatible with loxP or loxN sites (Lee and Saito, 1988). Cre recombinase
   1296..1616    +  CDS            atpC (fragment): ATPE_GEOKA - Experimental evidence at protein level: Swiss-Prot protein existence level 1. Produces ATP from ADP in the presence of a proton gradient across the membrane. From Geobacillus kaustophilus (strain HTA426).
   1629..2348    +  CDS            cEGFP: cEGFP is a basic (constitutively fluorescent) green fluorescent protein published in 2008, derived from Aequorea victoria.
   2361..2432    +  CDS            atpC (fragment): ATPE_BACP3 - Experimental evidence at protein level: Swiss-Prot protein existence level 1. Produces ATP from ADP in the presence of a proton gradient across the membrane. From Bacillus sp. (strain PS3).
   2481..3359    +  CDS            dhaA: DHAA_PSEPV - Experimental evidence at protein level: Swiss-Prot protein existence level 1. Catalyzes hydrolytic cleavage of carbon-halogen bonds in halogenated aliphatic compounds, leading to the formation of the corresponding primary alcohols, halide ions and protons. Has a broad substrate specificity, as it is able to dehalogenate mono- and di- chlorinated and brominated alkanes (up to at least C10), and the two isomers of 1,3-dichloropropene to 3-chloroallyl alcohol; the highest activity was found with 1,2-dibromoethane, while no activity was observed with the analog 1,2-dichloroethane. Fro
   3387..3420    +  protein_bind   loxP: Cre-mediated recombination occurs in the 8-bp core sequence (GCATACAT). Cre recombinase
   3483..3516    +  protein_bind   lox2272: Cre-mediated recombination occurs in the 8-bp core sequence (GGATACTT). lox2272 sites are compatible with each other, but incompatible with loxP or loxN sites (Lee and Saito, 1988). Cre recombinase
   3581..3711    -  intron         chimeric intron (fragment): chimera between introns from chicken β-actin and rabbit β-globin
   3800..3935    -  intron         hybrid intron (fragment): hybrid between chicken β-actin (CBA) and minute virus of mice (MMV) introns (Gray et al., 2011)
   3936..4215    -  promoter       chicken β-actin promoter: No description available
   4217..4465    -  enhancer       CMV enhancer (fragment): human cytomegalovirus immediate early enhancer
   4526..4658    +  repeat_region  AAV2 ITR (fragment): inverted terminal repeat of adeno-associated virus serotype 2 inverted
   4653..4722    +  CDS            lacZα (fragment): LacZα fragment of β-galactosidase; lacZ fragment
   4727..5155    +  rep_origin     f1 ori (sequence partly withheld): f1 bacteriophage origin of replication; arrow indicates direction of (+) strand synthesis
   5208..5312    +  promoter       AmpR promoter: bla
   5313..6173    +  CDS            AmpR: β-lactamase; bla; confers resistance to ampicillin, carbenicillin, and related antibiotics
   6344..6932    +  rep_origin     ori: high-copy-number ColE1/pMB1/pBR322/pUC origin of replication
>Addgene plasmid #209655 | pAAV.CAGFLEX.(cyto).iATPSnFR2.S29W.A95K.HaloTag | addgene full sequence | sequence record 426531 | Addgene NGS Result
AGCGCCCAATACGCAAACCGCCTCTCCCCGCGCGTTGGCCGATTCATTAATGCAGCTGCGCGCTCGCTCG
CTCACTGAGGCCGCCCGGGCAAAGCCCGGGCGTCGGGCGACCTTTGGTCGCCCGGCCTCAGTGAGCGAGC
GAGCGCGCAGAGAGGGAGTGGCCAACTCCATCACTAGGGGTTCCTTGTAGTTAATGATTAACCCGCCATG
CTACTTATCTACGTAGCCATGCTCTAGGAAGATCCTTATCGATTTTACCACATTTGTAGAGGTTTTACTT
GCTTTAAAAAACCTCCCACATCTCCCCCTGAACCTGAAACATAAAATGAATGCAATTGTTGTTGTTAACT
TGTTTATTGCAGCTTATAATGGTTACAAATAAAGCAATAGCATCACAAATTTCACAAATAAAGCATTTTT
TTCACTGCATTCTAGTTGTGGTTTGTCCAAACTCATCAATGTATCTTATCATGTCTGCTCGAAGCGGCCG
CCCGGGTCGACGGTATCGATGCGGGGAGGCGGCCCAAAGGGAGATCCGACTCGTCTGAGGGCGAAGGCGA
AGACGCGGAAGAGGCCGCAGAGCCGGCAGCAGGCCGCGGGAAGGAAGGTCCGCTGGATTGAGGGCCGAAG
GGACGTAGCAGAAGGACGTCCCGCGCAGAATCCAGGTGGCAACACAGGCGAGCAGCCAAGGAAAGGACGA
TGATTTCCCCGACAACACCACGGAATTGTCAGTGCCCAACAGCCGAGCCCCTGTCCAGCAGCGGGCAAGG
CAGGCGGCGATGAGTTCCGCCGTGGCAATAGGGAGGGGGAAAGCGAAAGTCCCGGAAAGGAGCTGACAGG
TGGTGGCAATGCCCCAACCAGTGGGGGTTGCGTCAGCAAACACAGTGCACACCACGCCACGTTGCCTGAC
AACGGGCCACAACTCCTCATAAAGAGACAGCAACCAGGATTTATACAAGGAGGAGAAAATGAAAGCCATA
CGGGAAGCAATAGCATGATACAAAGGCATTAAAGCAGCGTATCCACATAGCGTAAAAGGAGCAACATAGT
TAAGAATACCAGTCAATCTTTCACAAATTTTGTAATCCAGAGGTTGATTATCGATAAGCTAATTCGAACC
TCTTCGAGGGACATAACTTCGTATAATGTATGCTATACGAAGTTATGGGTCGATGGTGAGATCTGGACTA
GAGGGTCGATGGTGATGCTTGGATCAAAATAGGAAGAATCCCAATGATAACTTCGTATAAAGTATCCTAT
ACGAAGTTATGGATCCCGCCACCATGGGCAGATCTATGAAGACTATTCACGTGAGTGTCGTAACTCCCGA
CGGGCCTGTATATGAGGATGACGTTGAAATGGTGAGCGTCAAAGCAAAATGGGGCGAGCTCGGTATTCTC
CCAGGCCACATTCCCTTGAAAGCTCCCCTAGAGATCAGTGCCGCACGCCTGAAGAAAGGGGGCAAAACAC
AGTATATCGCTGTGTCAGGCGGCAACCTCGAAGTGCGGCCTGACAAGGTGACCATCTATGCCCAGGCAGC
CGAGAGGGCTGAGGATATCGATGTCCTGCGCGCCAAGAAAGCCAAGGAGAGAGCCGAGCGCCGACTCCAA
TCACAGGTCCTGGTCGGGAACGTCTATATCACCGCCGACAAGCAGAAGAACGGCATCAAGGCGAACTTCA
AGATCCGCCACAACGTGGAGGACGGCAGCATGCAGCTCGCCGACCACTACCAGCAGAACACCCCCATCGG
CGACGGCCCCGTGCTGCTGCCCGACAACCACTACCTGAGCACCCAGTCCGTGCTGAGCAAAGACCCTAAC
GAGAAGCGCGATCACATGGTCCTGCTGGAGTTCGTGACCGCCGCCGGGATCACTCTCGGCATGGACGAGC
TGTACAAGGGCGGTACCGGAGGGAGCATGAGCAAGGGCGAGGAGCTGTTCACCGGGGTGGTGCCCATCCT
GGTCGAGCTGGACGGCGACGTAAACGGCCACAAGTTCAGCGTGCGCGGCGAGGGCGAGGGCGATGCCACC
AACGGCAAGCTGACCCTGAAGTTCATCTGCACCACCGGCAAGCTGCCCGTGCCCTGGCCCACCCTCGTGA
CCACCCTGACCTACGGCGTGCAGTGCTTCAGCCGCTACCCCGACCACATGAAGCAGCACGACTTCTTCAA
GTCCGCCATGCCCGAAGGCTACGTCCAGGAGCGCACCATCAGCTTCAAGGACGACGGCACCTACAAGACC
CGCGCCGAGGTGAAGTTCGAGGGCGACACCCTGGTGAACCGCATCGAGCTGAAGGGCATCGACTTCAAGG
AGGACGGCAACATCCTGGGGCACAAGCTGGAGTACAACTTTATTTGTGTGGACATCGATTTTAAGCGCGC
CGAGCTCGCCCTTAAGCGCGCAATGAATAGGCTCTCAGTTGCCGAAATGAAGCTGCAGGGCGGAGGCTCG
GGCGGAGGTGGGTCGGGTGGCGGCGGATCAATGGCCGAGATCGGCACCGGCTTCCCCTTCGACCCCCACT
ACGTGGAGGTGCTGGGCGAGCGCATGCACTACGTTGACGTGGGCCCCCGCGACGGCACCCCCGTGCTGTT
CCTGCACGGCAACCCCACCAGCAGCTACGTGTGGCGCAACATCATCCCCCACGTGGCCCCCACCCACCGC
ACTATCGCCCCCGACCTGATCGGCATGGGCAAGAGCGACAAGCCCGACCTGGGCTACTTCTTCGACGACC
ACGTGCGCTTCATGGACGCCTTCATCGAGGCCCTGGGCCTGGAGGAGGTGGTGCTGGTGATCCACGACTG
GGGCAGCGCCCTGGGCTTCCACTGGGCCAAGCGCAACCCCGAGCGCGTGAAGGGCATCGCCTTCATGGAG
TTCATCCGCCCCATCCCCACCTGGGACGAGTGGCCCGAGTTCGCCCGCGAGACCTTCCAGGCCTTCCGCA
CCACCGACGTGGGCCGCAAGCTGATCATCGACCAGAACGTGTTCATCGAGGGCACCCTGCCCATGGGCGT
GGTGCGCCCCCTGACCGAGGTGGAGATGGACCACTACCGCGAGCCCTTCCTGAACCCCGTGGACCGCGAG
CCCCTGTGGCGCTTCCCCAACGAGCTGCCCATCGCCGGCGAGCCCGCCAACATCGTGGCCCTGGTGGAGG
AGTACATGGACTGGCTGCACCAGAGCCCCGTGCCCAAGCTGCTGTTCTGGGGCACCCCCGGCGTGCTGAT
CCCCCCCGCCGAGGCCGCCCGCCTGGCCAAGAGCCTGCCCAACGTTAAGGCCGTGGACATCGGCCCCGGC
CTGAACCTGCTCCAGGAGGACAACCCCGACCTGATCGGCAGCGAGATCGCCCGCTGGCTGAGCACCCTCG
AGATCAGCGGCTAGAAGCTTGCTAGTATAACTTCGTATAGCATACATTATACGAAGTTATGGGTCGATGG
TGATGCTTGGCAATTCGGGTCGATGGTGAAGCATTGGTCTTCCTATTTTGATATAACTTCGTATAGGATA
CTTTATACGAAGTTATGGGGATGATCCAATTCTTTGCCAAAATGATGAGACAGCACAATAACCAGCACGT
TGCCCAGGAGCTGTAGGAAAAAGAAGAAGGCATGAACATGGTTAGCAGAGGCTCTAGAGCCGCCGGTCAC
ACGCCAGAAGCCGAACCCCGCCCTGCCCCGTCCCCCCCGAAGGCAGCCGTCCCCCCGCGGACAGCCCCGA
GCCGCTCCCCCCGCACAAAGGGCCCTCCCGGAGCCCCTCAAGGCTTTCACGCAGCCACAGAAAAGAAACA
AGCCGTCATTAAACCAAGCGCTAATTACAGCCCGGAGGAGAAGGGCCGTCCCGCCCGCTCACCTGTGGGA
GTAACGCGGTCAGTCAGAGCCGGGGCGGGCGGCGCGAGGCGGCGGCGGAGCGGGGCACGGGGCGAAGGCA
GCGCGCAGCGACTCCCGCCCGCCGCGCGCTTCGCTTTTTATAGGGCCGCCGCCGCCGCCGCCTCGCCATA
AAAGGAAACTTTCGGAGCGCGCCGCTCTGATTGGCTGCCGCCGCACCTCTCCGCCTCGCCCCGCCCCGCC
CCTCGCCCCGCCCCGCCCCGCCTGGCGCGCGCCCCCCCCCCCCCCCCCCGCCCCCATCGCTGCACAAAAT
AATTAAAAAATAAATAAATACAAAATTGGGGGTGGGGAGGGGGGGGAGATGGGGAGAGTGAAGCAGAACG
TGGGGCTCACCTCGACCATGGTAATAGCGATGACTAATACGTAGATGTACTGCCAAGTAGGAAAGTCCCA
TAAGGTCATGTACTGGGCATAATGCCAGGCGGGCCATTTACCGTCATTGACGTCAATAGGGGGCGTACTT
GGCATATGATACACTTGATGTACTGCCAAGTGGGCAGTTTACCGTAAATACTCCACCCATTGACGTCAAT
GGAAAGTCCCTATTGGCGTTACTATGGGAACATACGTCATTATTGACGTCAATGGTACTCTTCCTAGAGC
ATGGCTACGTAGATAAGTAGCATGGCGGGTTAATCATTAACTACAAGGAACCCCTAGTGATGGAGTTGGC
CACTCCCTCTCTGCGCGCTCGCTCGCTCACTGAGGCCGGGCGACCAAAGGTCGCCCGACGCCCGGGCTTT
GCCCGGGCGGCCTCAGTGAGCGAGCGAGCGCGCAGCTGGCGTAATAGCGAAGAGGCCCGCACCGATCGCC
CTTCCCAACAGTTGCGCAGCCTGAATGGCGAATGGG
[124 nt withheld, positions 4727-4850]
C
[91 nt withheld, positions 4852-4942]
A
[49 nt withheld, positions 4944-4992]
CCTTTGACGTTGGAGTCCACGTTCTTT
[37 nt withheld, positions 5020-5056]
ACCCTATCTCGGTCTATTCTTTTGATTTATAAGGGATTTTGCCGATTTCGGCCTATTGGTTAAAAAATGA
GCTGATTTAACAAAAATTTAACGCGAATTTTAACAAAATATTAACGCTTACAATTTAGGTGGCACTTTTC
GGGGAAATGTGCGCGGAACCCCTATTTGTTTATTTTTCTAAATACATTCAAATATGTATCCGCTCATGAG
ACAATAACCCTGATAAATGCTTCAATAATATTGAAAAAGGAAGAGTATGAGTATTCAACATTTCCGTGTC
GCCCTTATTCCCTTTTTTGCGGCATTTTGCCTTCCTGTTTTTGCTCACCCAGAAACGCTGGTGAAAGTAA
AAGATGCTGAAGATCAGTTGGGTGCACGAGTGGGTTACATCGAACTGGATCTCAACAGCGGTAAGATCCT
TGAGAGTTTTCGCCCCGAAGAACGTTTTCCAATGATGAGCACTTTTAAAGTTCTGCTATGTGGCGCGGTA
TTATCCCGTATTGACGCCGGGCAAGAGCAACTCGGTCGCCGCATACACTATTCTCAGAATGACTTGGTTG
AGTACTCACCAGTCACAGAAAAGCATCTTACGGATGGCATGACAGTAAGAGAATTATGCAGTGCTGCCAT
AACCATGAGTGATAACACTGCGGCCAACTTACTTCTGACAACGATCGGAGGACCGAAGGAGCTAACCGCT
TTTTTGCACAACATGGGGGATCATGTAACTCGCCTTGATCGTTGGGAACCGGAGCTGAATGAAGCCATAC
CAAACGACGAGCGTGACACCACGATGCCTGTAGCAATGGCAACAACGTTGCGCAAACTATTAACTGGCGA
ACTACTTACTCTAGCTTCCCGGCAACAATTAATAGACTGGATGGAGGCGGATAAAGTTGCAGGACCACTT
CTGCGCTCGGCCCTTCCGGCTGGCTGGTTTATTGCTGATAAATCTGGAGCCGGTGAGCGTGGGTCTCGCG
GTATCATTGCAGCACTGGGGCCAGATGGTAAGCCCTCCCGTATCGTAGTTATCTACACGACGGGGAGTCA
GGCAACTATGGATGAACGAAATAGACAGATCGCTGAGATAGGTGCCTCACTGATTAAGCATTGGTAACTG
TCAGACCAAGTTTACTCATATATACTTTAGATTGATTTAAAACTTCATTTTTAATTTAAAAGGATCTAGG
TGAAGATCCTTTTTGATAATCTCATGACCAAAATCCCTTAACGTGAGTTTTCGTTCCACTGAGCGTCAGA
CCCCGTAGAAAAGATCAAAGGATCTTCTTGAGATCCTTTTTTTCTGCGCGTAATCTGCTGCTTGCAAACA
AAAAAACCACCGCTACCAGCGGTGGTTTGTTTGCCGGATCAAGAGCTACCAACTCTTTTTCCGAAGGTAA
CTGGCTTCAGCAGAGCGCAGATACCAAATACTGTTCTTCTAGTGTAGCCGTAGTTAGGCCACCACTTCAA
GAACTCTGTAGCACCGCCTACATACCTCGCTCTGCTAATCCTGTTACCAGTGGCTGCTGCCAGTGGCGAT
AAGTCGTGTCTTACCGGGTTGGACTCAAGACGATAGTTACCGGATAAGGCGCAGCGGTCGGGCTGAACGG
GGGGTTCGTGCACACAGCCCAGCTTGGAGCGAACGACCTACACCGAACTGAGATACCTACAGCGTGAGCT
ATGAGAAAGCGCCACGCTTCCCGAAGGGAGAAAGGCGGACAGGTATCCGGTAAGCGGCAGGGTCGGAACA
GGAGAGCGCACGAGGGAGCTTCCAGGGGGAAACGCCTGGTATCTTTATAGTCCTGTCGGGTTTCGCCACC
TCTGACTTGAGCGTCGATTTTTGTGATGCTCGTCAGGGGGGCGGAGCCTATGGAAAAACGCCAGCAACGC
GGCCTTTTTACGGTTCCTGGCCTTTTGCTGGCCTTTTGCTCACATGTTCTTTCCTGCGTTATCCCCTGAT
TCTGTGGATAACCGTATTACCGCCTTTGAGTGAGCTGATACCGCTCGCCGCAGCCGAACGACCGAGCGCA
GCGAGTCAGTGAGCGAGGAAGCGGAAG
